Addgene plasmid #103206: LSB-hsa-miR-129-2-3p
Purpose: Used to sense miRNA activity using fluorescence based tools. hsa-miR-129-2-3p target in 3' UTR of of mKate. miRNA activity can be measured by the repression of mKate2 relative to EBFP2 fluorescent proteins . Plasmid is inherently unstable; please see Depositor Comments
Depositing lab: Ron Weiss. Depositing organization: Massachusetts Institute of Technology. Publication: A mixed antagonistic/synergistic miRNA repression model enables accurate predictions of multi-input miRNA sensor activity. Gam JJ, Babb J, Weiss R. Nat Commun. 2018 Jun 22;9(1):2430. doi: 10.1038/s41467-018-04575-0. PubMed 29934631.
Backbone
  Vector backbone: Low Sensor Backbone (LSB)
  Vector type: Mammalian Expression, Synthetic Biology
Growth in bacteria
  Bacterial resistance: Ampicillin and Kanamycin, 100 & 50 μg/mL
  Growth temperature: 30°C
  Growth strain: NEB Stable
  Copy number: High Copy
Gene/Insert
  Gene/Insert name: hsa-miR-129-2-3p target
  Species: H. sapiens (human)
  Entrez Gene: MIR129-2 (a.k.a. MIR-129b, MIRN129-2, mir-129-2)
  Promoter: EF-1a
  Cloning method: Gibson Cloning
Terms and licenses: Academic/Nonprofit Terms; Industry Terms: Not Available to Industry
Depositor comments: Please note that this plasmid is inherently unstable due to a repeating poly A element. We recommend performing a diagnostic digest on multiple colonies upon receipt. The depositors would like to note the presence of several discrepancies between the depositor sequence and physical plasmid sequence. In particular, the sequences upstream and downstream of the puromycin coding region have 10 bp insertions which do not affect the ability to perform puromycin selection. The sequences for those regions within the physical plasmids are as follows: Upstream of Puro: GAATTCGACCGCCTGTCTCAAGGTGCCACC; Downstream of Puro: GCTTTGAGACTACGCGTGAATTCACTCCTC.
How to cite: LSB-hsa-miR-129-2-3p was a gift from Ron Weiss (Addgene plasmid # 103206 ; http://n2t.net/addgene:103206 ; RRID:Addgene_103206)
