[The description below was written by a language model from this plasmid's Addgene catalogue record and pLannotate feature annotations shown in this document.]
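Description:
LSB-hsa-miR-129-2-3p is a mammalian expression and synthetic-biology plasmid built on the Low Sensor Backbone (LSB), designed as a two-colour fluorescent sensor of microRNA activity. The depositor sequence is about 11 kb. It replicates in E. coli from a high-copy ColE1/pUC-type origin and carries both β-lactamase (ampicillin) and aminoglycoside phosphotransferase (kanamycin) markers, matching the dual bacterial selection listed in the record. A puromycin N-acetyltransferase coding sequence followed by a rabbit β-globin polyadenylation signal allows selection in mammalian cells. No mammalian promoter is annotated directly upstream of it.

The payload consists of two parallel transcription units in the same orientation. Each is driven by the human EF-1α core promoter with its intron A and terminated by β-globin 3' sequence and a poly(A) signal. The attB4, attB1 and attB2 sites flanking the promoters and coding regions are remnants of Gateway-style assembly. The first unit expresses the red fluorescent protein mKate2, whose 3' UTR carries a target site for human miR-129-2-3p. This short target is not annotated in the feature table but presumably lies in the gap between attB2 and the β-globin sequence. The second unit expresses the blue protein EBFP2 without the target and serves as an internal reference for plasmid dosage and expression. When miR-129-2-3p is active in transfected cells, mKate2 is repressed relative to EBFP2, so the red-to-blue ratio reports miRNA activity.

The depositor notes that the repeated poly(A) elements make the plasmid inherently unstable. The physical plasmid also differs slightly from the deposited sequence, with short insertions flanking the puromycin gene that do not impair selection.
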