Features (pLannotate 1.2.2; 28 found; start..end, strand, type, name):
     87..675     -  rep_origin     ori: high-copy-number ColE1/pMB1/pBR322/pUC origin of replication
    846..1706    -  CDS            AmpR: β-lactamase; bla; confers resistance to ampicillin, carbenicillin, and related antibiotics
   1707..1778    -  promoter       AmpR promoter: bla
   1857..2456    +  CDS            PuroR: puromycin N-acetyltransferase; pac from Streptomyces alboniger; confers resistance to puromycin
   2461..2541    +  CDS            HBB (fragment): HBB_PONPY - Experimental evidence at transcript level: Swiss-Prot protein existence level 2. Involved in oxygen transport from the lung to the various peripheral tissues. From Pongo pygmaeus (Bornean orangutan).
   2612..2667    +  polyA_signal   β-globin poly(A) signal: rabbit β-globin polyadenylation signal (Gil and Proudfoot, 1987)
   3646..3666    +  protein_bind   attB4: mutant version of attB; core recombination site for the Gateway® BP reaction BP Clonase™
   3734..3945    +  promoter       EF-1α core promoter: core promoter for human elongation factor EF-1α
   3946..4884    +  intron         EF-1α intron A: intron upstream of the start codon of human EF-1α
   4911..4931    +  protein_bind   attB1: mutant version of attB; core recombination site for the Gateway® BP reaction BP Clonase™
   4951..5646    +  CDS            mKate2: mKate2 is a basic (constitutively fluorescent) red fluorescent protein published in 2009, derived from Entacmaea quadricolor. It is reported to be a rapidly-maturing monomer with moderate acid sensitivity.
   5666..5690    -  protein_bind   attB2: mutant version of attB; recombination site for the Gateway® BP reaction BP Clonase™
   5834..5908    +  CDS            HBB (fragment): HBB_PONPY - Experimental evidence at transcript level: Swiss-Prot protein existence level 2. Involved in oxygen transport from the lung to the various peripheral tissues. From Pongo pygmaeus (Bornean orangutan).
   5979..6034    +  polyA_signal   β-globin poly(A) signal: rabbit β-globin polyadenylation signal (Gil and Proudfoot, 1987)
   6418..6443    +  misc_feature   SA: splice acceptor site
   7115..7135    +  protein_bind   attB4: mutant version of attB; core recombination site for the Gateway® BP reaction BP Clonase™
   7203..7414    +  promoter       EF-1α core promoter: core promoter for human elongation factor EF-1α
   7415..8353    +  intron         EF-1α intron A: intron upstream of the start codon of human EF-1α
   8380..8400    +  protein_bind   attB1: mutant version of attB; core recombination site for the Gateway® BP reaction BP Clonase™
   8411..9127    +  CDS            EBFP2: EBFP2 is a basic (constitutively fluorescent) blue fluorescent protein published in 2007, derived from Aequorea victoria. It is reported to be a rapidly-maturing monomer with moderate acid sensitivity.
   9135..9159    -  protein_bind   attB2: mutant version of attB; recombination site for the Gateway® BP reaction BP Clonase™
   9163..9243    +  CDS            HBB (fragment): HBB_PONPY - Experimental evidence at transcript level: Swiss-Prot protein existence level 2. Involved in oxygen transport from the lung to the various peripheral tissues. From Pongo pygmaeus (Bornean orangutan).
   9314..9369    +  polyA_signal   β-globin poly(A) signal: rabbit β-globin polyadenylation signal (Gil and Proudfoot, 1987)
   9752..9774    -  protein_bind   lac operator (fragment): The lac repressor binds to the lac operator to inhibit transcription in E. coli. This inhibition can be relieved by adding lactose or isopropyl-β-D-thiogalactopyranoside (IPTG). lac repressor encoded by lacI
   9778..9808    -  promoter       lac promoter: promoter for the E. coli lac operon
   9823..9844    -  protein_bind   CAP binding site: CAP binding activates transcription in the presence of cAMP. E. coli catabolite activator protein
   9857..9896    -  CDS            lacI (fragment): lac repressor; lacI; The lac repressor binds to the lac operator to inhibit transcription in E. coli. This inhibition can be relieved by adding lactose or isopropyl-β-D-thiogalactopyranoside (IPTG).
  10069..10878   +  CDS            KanR: aminoglycoside phosphotransferase; aph(3')-Ia; confers resistance to kanamycin in bacteria or G418 (Geneticin®) in eukaryotes
>Addgene plasmid #103206 | LSB-hsa-miR-129-2-3p | depositor full sequence | sequence record 195461 | Full Sequence
AATTGAGGGGATAACGCAGGAAAGAACATGTGAGCAAAAGGCCAGCAAAAGGCCAGGAACCGTAAAAAGG
CCGCGTTGCTGGCGTTTTTCCATAGGCTCCGCCCCCCTGACGAGCATCACAAAAATCGACGCTCAAGTCA
GAGGTGGCGAAACCCGACAGGACTATAAAGATACCAGGCGTTTCCCCCTGGAAGCTCCCTCGTGCGCTCT
CCTGTTCCGACCCTGCCGCTTACCGGATACCTGTCCGCCTTTCTCCCTTCGGGAAGCGTGGCGCTTTCTC
ATAGCTCACGCTGTAGGTATCTCAGTTCGGTGTAGGTCGTTCGCTCCAAGCTGGGCTGTGTGCACGAACC
CCCCGTTCAGCCCGACCGCTGCGCCTTATCCGGTAACTATCGTCTTGAGTCCAACCCGGTAAGACACGAC
TTATCGCCACTGGCAGCAGCCACTGGTAACAGGATTAGCAGAGCGAGGTATGTAGGCGGTGCTACAGAGT
TCTTGAAGTGGTGGCCTAACTACGGCTACACTAGAAGAACAGTATTTGGTATCTGCGCTCTGCTGAAGCC
AGTTACCTTCGGAAAAAGAGTTGGTAGCTCTTGATCCGGCAAACAAACCACCGCTGGTAGCGGTGGTTTT
TTTGTTTGCAAGCAGCAGATTACGCGCAGAAAAAAAGGATCTCAAGAAGATCCTTTGATCTTTTCTACGG
GGTCTGACGCTCAGTGGAACGAAAACTCACGTTAAGGGATTTTGGTCATGAGATTATCAAAAAGGATCTT
CACCTAGATCCTTTTAAATTAAAAATGAAGTTTTAAATCAATCTAAAGTATATATGAGTAAACTTGGTCT
GACAGTTACCAATGCTTAATCAGTGAGGCACCTATCTCAGCGATCTGTCTATTTCGTTCATCCATAGTTG
CCTGACTCCCCGTCGTGTAGATAACTACGATACGGGAGGGCTTACCATCTGGCCCCAGTGCTGCAATGAT
ACCGCGAGAACCACGCTCACCGGCTCCAGATTTATCAGCAATAAACCAGCCAGCCGGAAGGGCCGAGCGC
AGAAGTGGTCCTGCAACTTTATCCGCCTCCATCCAGTCTATTAATTGTTGCCGGGAAGCTAGAGTAAGTA
GTTCGCCAGTTAATAGTTTGCGCAACGTTGTTGCCATTGCTACAGGCATCGTGGTGTCACGCTCGTCGTT
TGGTATGGCTTCATTCAGCTCCGGTTCCCAACGATCAAGGCGAGTTACATGATCCCCCATGTTGTGCAAA
AAAGCGGTTAGCTCCTTCGGTCCTCCGATCGTTGTCAGAAGTAAGTTGGCCGCAGTGTTATCACTCATGG
TTATGGCAGCACTGCATAATTCTCTTACTGTCATGCCATCCGTAAGATGCTTTTCTGTGACTGGTGAGTA
CTCAACCAAGTCATTCTGAGAATAGTGTATGCGGCGACCGAGTTGCTCTTGCCCGGCGTCAATACGGGAT
AATACCGCGCCACATAGCAGAACTTTAAAAGTGCTCATCATTGGAAAACGTTCTTCGGGGCGAAAACTCT
CAAGGATCTTACCGCTGTTGAGATCCAGTTCGATGTAACCCACTCGTGCACCCAACTGATCTTCAGCATC
TTTTACTTTCACCAGCGTTTCTGGGTGAGCAAAAACAGGAAGGCAAAATGCCGCAAAAAAGGGAATAAGG
GCGACACGGAAATGTTGAATACTCATACTCTTCCTTTTTCAATATTATTGAAGCATTTATCAGGGTTATT
GTCTCATGAGCGGATACATATTTGAATGTAGCTCCGAATTTCTCGAGGGCTTGTCGACGACGGCGGTCTC
CGTCGTCAGGATCATGAATTCGACCCGCCTGCCACCATGACCGAGTACAAGCCCACGGTGCGCCTCGCCA
CCCGCGACGACGTCCCCCGGGCCGTACGCACCCTCGCCGCCGCGTTCGCCGACTACCCCGCCACGCGCCA
CACCGTCGACCCGGACCGCCACATCGAGCGGGTCACCGAGCTGCAAGAACTCTTCCTCACGCGCGTCGGG
CTCGACATCGGCAAGGTGTGGGTCGCGGACGACGGCGCCGCGGTGGCGGTCTGGACCACGCCGGAGAGCG
TCGAAGCGGGGGCGGTGTTCGCCGAGATCGGCCCGCGCATGGCCGAGTTGAGCGGTTCCCGGCTGGCCGC
GCAGCAACAGATGGAAGGCCTCCTGGCGCCGCACCGGCCCAAGGAGCCCGCGTGGTTCCTGGCCACCGTC
GGCGTCTCGCCCGACCACCAGGGCAAGGGTCTGGGCAGCGCCGTCGTGCTCCCCGGAGTGGAGGCGGCCG
AGCGCGCCGGGGTGCCCGCCTTCCTGGAGACATCCGCGCCCCGCAACCTCCCCTTCTACGAGCGGCTCGG
CTTCACCGTCACCGCCGACGTCGAGGTGCCCGAAGGACCGCGCACCTGGTGCATGACCCGCAAGCCCGGT
GCCTGATACGCGTGAATTCACTCCTCAGGTGCAGGCTGCCTATCAGAAGGTGGTGGCTGGTGTGGCCAAT
GCCCTGGCTCACAAATACCACTGAGATCTTTTTCCCTCTGCCAAAAATTATGGGGACATCATGAAGCCCC
TTGAGCATCTGACTTCTGGCTAATAAAGGAAATTTATTTTCATTGCAATAGTGTGTTGGAATTTTTTGTG
TCTCTCACTCGGAAGGACATATGGGAGGGCAAATCATTTAAAACATCAGAATGAGTATTTGGTTTAGAGT
TTGGCAACATATGCCCATATGCTGGCTGCCATGAACAAAGGTTGGCTATAAAGAGGTCATCAGTATATGA
AACAGCCCCCTGCTGTCCATTCCTTATTCCATAGAAAAGCCTTGACTTGAGGTTAGATTTTTTTTATATT
TTGTTTTGTGTTATTTTTTTCTTTAACATCCCTAAAATTTTCCTTACATGTTTTACTAGCCAGATTTTTC
CTCCTCTCCTGACTACTCCCAGTCATAGCTGTCCCTCTTCTCTTATGGAGATCCCTCGACCTGCAGCCCA
AGCTTGAATTCTCTAGAATTACCCTGTTATCCCTATGCTTGGTTTACCGAGCTCTTATTGGTTTTCAAAC
TTCATTGACTGTGCCCAACGCGCCTGGGAGCTCACGGGGACAGCCCCCCCCCAAAGCCCCCAGGGATGTA
ATTACGTCCCTCCCCCGCTAGGGGGCAGCAGCGAGCCGCCCGGGGCTCCGCTCCGGTCCGGCGCTCCCCC
CGCATCCCCGAGCCGGCAGCGTGCGGGGACAGCCCGGGCACGGGGAAGGTGGCACGGGATCGCTTTCCTC
TGAACGCTTCTCGCTGCTCTTTGAGCCTGCAGACACCTGGGGGGATACGGGGAAAAAGCTAGGCTGAAAG
ACCGGTTCTTAGAATGACACGCGCCTGGGAGCTCACGGGGACAGCCCCCCCCCAAAGCCCCCAGGGATGT
AATTACGTCCCTCCCCCGCTAGGGGGCAGCAGCGAGCCGCCCGGGGCTCCGCTCCGGTCCGGCGCTCCCC
CCGCATCCCCGAGCCGGCAGCGTGCGGGGACAGCCCGGGCACGGGGAAGGTGGCACGGGATCGCTTTCCT
CTGAACGCTTCTCGCTGCTCTTTGAGCCTGCAGACACCTGGGGGGATACGGGGAAAAAGCTAACTTCTGA
GACGACAACTTTGTATAGAAAAGTTGGCTCCGAATTCGCCCTTGACAGCAGAGATCCAGTTTGGTTAATT
AATTGGCTCCGGTGCCCGTCAGTGGGCAGAGCGCACATCGCCCACAGTCCCCGAGAAGTTGTGGGGAGGG
GTCGGCAATTGAACCGGTGCCTAGAGAAGGTGGCGCGGGGTAAACTGGGAAAGTGATGTCGTGTACTGGC
TCCGCCTTTTTCCCGAGGGTGGGGGAGAACCGTATATAAGTGCAGTAGTCGCCGTGAACGTTCTTTTTCG
CAACGGGTTTGCCGCCAGAACACAGGTAAGTGCCGTGTGTGGTTCCCGCGGGCCTGGCCTCTTTACGGGT
TATGGCCCTTGCGTGCCTTGAATTACTTCCACCTGGCTGCAGTACGTGATTCTTGATCCCGAGCTTCGGG
TTGGAAGTGGGTGGGAGAGTTCGAGGCCTTGCGCTTAAGGAGCCCCTTCGCCTCGTGCTTGAGTTGAGGC
CTGGCCTGGGCGCTGGGGCCGCCGCGTGCGAATCTGGTGGCACCTTCGCGCCTGTCTCGCTGCTTTCGAT
AAGTCTCTAGCCATTTAAAATTTTTGATGACCTGCTGCGACGCTTTTTTTCTGGCAAGATAGTCTTGTAA
ATGCGGGCCAAGATCTGCACACTGGTATTTCGGTTTTTGGGGCCGCGGGCGGCGACGGGGCCCGTGCGTC
CCAGCGCACATGTTCGGCGAGGCGGGGCCTGCGAGCGCGGCCACCGAGAATCGGACGGGGGTAGTCTCAA
GCTGGCCGGCCTGCTCTGGTGCCTGGCCTCGCGCCGCCGTGTATCGCCCCGCCCTGGGCGGCAAGGCTGG
CCCGGTCGGCACCAGTTGCGTGAGCGGAAAGATGGCCGCTTCCCGGCCCTGCTGCAGGGAGCTCAAAATG
GAGGACGCGGCGCTCGGGAGAGCGGGCGGGTGAGTCACCCACACAAAGGAAAAGGGCCTTTCCGTCCTCA
GCCGTCGCTTCATGTGACTCCACGGAGTACCGGGCGCCGTCCAGGCACCTCGATTAGTTCTCGAGCTTTT
GGAGTACGTCGTCTTTAGGTTGGGGGGAGGGGTTTTATGCGATGGAGTTTCCCCACACTGAGTGGGTGGA
GACTGAAGTTAGGCCAGCTTGGCACTTGATGTAATTCTCCTTGGAATTTGCCCTTTTTGAGTTTGGATCT
TGGTTCATTCTCAAGCCTCAGACAGTGGTTCAAAGTTTTTTTCTTCCATTTCAGGTGTCGTGAGAAGGGC
GAATTCGACCCAAGTTTGTACAAAAAAGCAGGCTGGATCCAGGTGCCACCATGGTGAGCGAGCTGATTAA
GGAGAACATGCACATGAAGCTGTACATGGAGGGCACCGTGAACAACCACCACTTCAAGTGCACATCCGAG
GGCGAAGGCAAGCCCTACGAGGGCACCCAGACCATGAGAATCAAGGCGGTCGAGGGCGGCCCTCTCCCCT
TCGCCTTCGACATCCTGGCTACCAGCTTCATGTACGGCAGCAAAACCTTCATCAACCACACCCAGGGCAT
CCCCGACTTCTTTAAGCAGTCCTTCCCCGAGGGCTTCACATGGGAGAGAGTCACCACATACGAAGATGGG
GGCGTGCTGACCGCTACCCAGGACACCAGCCTCCAGGACGGCTGCCTCATCTACAACGTCAAGATCAGAG
GGGTGAACTTCCCATCCAACGGCCCTGTGATGCAGAAGAAAACACTCGGCTGGGAGGCCTCCACCGAGAC
ACTGTACCCCGCTGACGGCGGCCTGGAAGGCAGAGCCGACATGGCCCTGAAGCTCGTGGGCGGGGGCCAC
CTGATCTGCAACCTTAAGACCACATACAGATCCAAGAAACCCGCTAAGAACCTCAAGATGCCCGGCGTCT
ACTATGTGGACAGGAGACTGGAAAGAATCAAGGAGGCCGACAAAGAGACATACGTCGAGCAGCACGAGGT
GGCTGTGGCCAGATACTGCGACCTCCCTAGCAAACTGGGGCACAAACTTAATTGAGAATTCTACCACCCA
GCTTTCTTGTACAAAGTGGTACGTCTCAAGACCAGAGGTCTCTGCTTGGTGTTGGATGCTTTTTGGGGTA
AGGGCTTATGCTTTTTGGGGTAAGGGCTTATGCTTTTTGGGGTAAGGGCTTATGCTTTTTGGGGTAAGGG
CTTCAACCAGAAGAGACCTGTGCTTCACTCCTCAGGTGCAGGCTGCCTATCAGAAGGTGGTGGCTGGTGT
GGCCAATGCCCTGGCTCACAAATACCACTGAGATCTTTTTCCCTCTGCCAAAAATTATGGGGACATCATG
AAGCCCCTTGAGCATCTGACTTCTGGCTAATAAAGGAAATTTATTTTCATTGCAATAGTGTGTTGGAATT
TTTTGTGTCTCTCACTCGGAAGGACATATGGGAGGGCAAATCATTTAAAACATCAGAATGAGTATTTGGT
TTAGAGTTTGGCAACATATGCCCATATGCTGGCTGCCATGAACAAAGGTTGGCTATAAAGAGGTCATCAG
TATATGAAACAGCCCCCTGCTGTCCATTCCTTATTCCATAGAAAAGCCTTGACTTGAGGTTAGATTTTTT
TTATATTTTGTTTTGTGTTATTTTTTTCTTTAACATCCCTAAAATTTTCCTTACATGTTTTACTAGCCAG
ATTTTTCCTCCTCTCCTGACTACTCCCAGTCATAGCTGTCCCTCTTCTCTTATGGAGATCCCGAGCGGTG
CGTTTTTATGCTTGTAGTATTGTATAATGTTTTTAAGATCCAAGCTTCTGACCTCTTCTCTTCCTCCCAC
AGGGCCTCGAGACAATTGCATCGATGGTACCAGTGAAAGTCTGCAATGAATTCGAGTTGGCGCGCCTGTC
ATTCTAAATCTCTCTTTCAGCCTAAAGCTTTTTCCCCGTATCCCCCCAGGTGTCTGCAGGCTCAAAGAGC
AGCGAGAAGCGTTCAGAGGAAAGCGATCCCGTGCCACCTTCCCCGTGCCCGGGCTGTCCCCGCACGCTGC
CGGCTCGGGGATGCGGGGGGAGCGCCGGACCGGAGCGGAGCCCCGGGCGGCTCGCTGCTGCCCCCTAGCG
GGGGAGGGACGTAATTACATCCCTGGGGGCTTTGGGAGGGGGCTGTCCCCGTGAGCTCCCAGGCGCGCCT
GTCATTCTAAATCTCTCTTTCAGCCTAAAGCTTTTTCCCCGTATCCCCCCAGGTGTCTGCAGGCTCAAAG
AGCAGCGAGAAGCGTTCAGAGGAAAGCGATCCCGTGCCACCTTCCCCGTGCCCGGGCTGTCCCCGCACGC
TGCCGGCTCGGGGATGCGGGGGGAGCGCCGGACCGGAGCGGAGCCCCGGGCGGCTCGCTGCTGCCCCCTA
GCGGGGGAGGGACGTAATTACATCCCTGGGGGCTTTGGGGGGGGGCTGTCCCCGTGAGCTCCCAGGCGCG
CCAACTCGGTACCGTATCGATGTCGACGTTAACGCTAGTGATATCAACTTTGTATAGAAAAGTTGGCTCC
GAATTCGCCCTTGACAGCAGAGATCCAGTTTGGTTAATTAATTGGCTCCGGTGCCCGTCAGTGGGCAGAG
CGCACATCGCCCACAGTCCCCGAGAAGTTGTGGGGAGGGGTCGGCAATTGAACCGGTGCCTAGAGAAGGT
GGCGCGGGGTAAACTGGGAAAGTGATGTCGTGTACTGGCTCCGCCTTTTTCCCGAGGGTGGGGGAGAACC
GTATATAAGTGCAGTAGTCGCCGTGAACGTTCTTTTTCGCAACGGGTTTGCCGCCAGAACACAGGTAAGT
GCCGTGTGTGGTTCCCGCGGGCCTGGCCTCTTTACGGGTTATGGCCCTTGCGTGCCTTGAATTACTTCCA
CCTGGCTGCAGTACGTGATTCTTGATCCCGAGCTTCGGGTTGGAAGTGGGTGGGAGAGTTCGAGGCCTTG
CGCTTAAGGAGCCCCTTCGCCTCGTGCTTGAGTTGAGGCCTGGCCTGGGCGCTGGGGCCGCCGCGTGCGA
ATCTGGTGGCACCTTCGCGCCTGTCTCGCTGCTTTCGATAAGTCTCTAGCCATTTAAAATTTTTGATGAC
CTGCTGCGACGCTTTTTTTCTGGCAAGATAGTCTTGTAAATGCGGGCCAAGATCTGCACACTGGTATTTC
GGTTTTTGGGGCCGCGGGCGGCGACGGGGCCCGTGCGTCCCAGCGCACATGTTCGGCGAGGCGGGGCCTG
CGAGCGCGGCCACCGAGAATCGGACGGGGGTAGTCTCAAGCTGGCCGGCCTGCTCTGGTGCCTGGCCTCG
CGCCGCCGTGTATCGCCCCGCCCTGGGCGGCAAGGCTGGCCCGGTCGGCACCAGTTGCGTGAGCGGAAAG
ATGGCCGCTTCCCGGCCCTGCTGCAGGGAGCTCAAAATGGAGGACGCGGCGCTCGGGAGAGCGGGCGGGT
GAGTCACCCACACAAAGGAAAAGGGCCTTTCCGTCCTCAGCCGTCGCTTCATGTGACTCCACGGAGTACC
GGGCGCCGTCCAGGCACCTCGATTAGTTCTCGAGCTTTTGGAGTACGTCGTCTTTAGGTTGGGGGGAGGG
GTTTTATGCGATGGAGTTTCCCCACACTGAGTGGGTGGAGACTGAAGTTAGGCCAGCTTGGCACTTGATG
TAATTCTCCTTGGAATTTGCCCTTTTTGAGTTTGGATCTTGGTTCATTCTCAAGCCTCAGACAGTGGTTC
AAAGTTTTTTTCTTCCATTTCAGGTGTCGTGAGAAGGGCGAATTCGACCCAAGTTTGTACAAAAAAGCAG
GCTCGCCACCATGGTGAGCAAGGGCGAGGAGCTGTTCACCGGGGTGGTGCCCATCCTGGTCGAGCTGGAC
GGCGACGTAAACGGCCACAAGTTCAGCGTGAGGGGCGAGGGCGAGGGCGATGCCACCAACGGCAAGCTGA
CCCTGAAGTTCATCTGCACCACCGGCAAGCTGCCCGTGCCCTGGCCCACCCTCGTGACCACCCTGAGCCA
CGGCGTGCAGTGCTTCGCCCGCTACCCCGACCACATGAAGCAGCACGACTTCTTCAAGTCCGCCATGCCC
GAAGGCTACGTCCAGGAGCGCACCATCTTCTTCAAGGACGACGGCACCTACAAGACCCGCGCCGAGGTGA
AGTTCGAGGGCGACACCCTAGTGAACCGCATCGAGCTGAAGGGCGTCGACTTCAAGGAGGACGGCAACAT
CCTGGGGCACAAGCTGGAGTACAACTTCAACAGCCACAACATCTATATCATGGCCGTCAAGCAGAAGAAC
GGCATCAAGGTGAACTTCAAGATCCGCCACAACGTGGAGGACGGCAGCGTGCAGCTCGCCGACCACTACC
AGCAGAACACCCCCATCGGCGACGGCCCCGTGCTGCTGCCCGACAGCCACTACCTGAGCACCCAGTCCGT
GCTGAGCAAAGACCCCAACGAGAAGCGCGATCACATGGTCCTGCTGGAGTTCCGCACCGCCGCCGGGATC
ACTCTCGGCATGGACGAGCTGTACAAGTAATACCACCCAGCTTTCTTGTACAAAGTGGTACGCGTGAATT
CACTCCTCAGGTGCAGGCTGCCTATCAGAAGGTGGTGGCTGGTGTGGCCAATGCCCTGGCTCACAAATAC
CACTGAGATCTTTTTCCCTCTGCCAAAAATTATGGGGACATCATGAAGCCCCTTGAGCATCTGACTTCTG
GCTAATAAAGGAAATTTATTTTCATTGCAATAGTGTGTTGGAATTTTTTGTGTCTCTCACTCGGAAGGAC
ATATGGGAGGGCAAATCATTTAAAACATCAGAATGAGTATTTGGTTTAGAGTTTGGCAACATATGCCCAT
ATGCTGGCTGCCATGAACAAAGGTTGGCTATAAAGAGGTCATCAGTATATGAAACAGCCCCCTGCTGTCC
ATTCCTTATTCCATAGAAAAGCCTTGACTTGAGGTTAGATTTTTTTTATATTTTGTTTTGTGTTATTTTT
TTCTTTAACATCCCTAAAATTTTCCTTACATGTTTTACTAGCCAGATTTTTCCTCCTCTCCTGACTACTC
CCAGTCATAGCTGTCCCTCTTCTCTTATGGAGATCCCTCGACCTGCAGCCCAAGCTTGGCGTAATCATGG
TCATAGCTGTTTCCTGTGTGAAATTGTTATCCGCTCACAATTCCACACAACATACGAGCCGGAAGCATAA
AGTGTAAAGCCTGGGGTGCCTAATGAGTGAGCTAACTCACATTAATTGCGTTGCGCTCACTGCCCGCTTT
CCAGTCGGGAAACCTGTCGTGCCAGCGGATCGACAGTACTAAGCTTGGTCTAATACCCAATCTCTCGTCT
TATCCAGATGTTTTATACGCCTCTGGCCCGTGTCTCAAAATCTCTGATGTTACATTGCACAAGATAAAAT
AATATCATCATGAACAATAAAACTGTCTGCTTACATAAACAGTAATACAAGGGGTGTTATGAGCCATATT
CAACGGGAAACGTCGAGGCCGCGATTAAATTCCAACATGGATGCTGATTTATATGGGTATAAATGGGCTC
GCGATAATGTCGGGCAATCAGGTGCGACAATCTATCGCTTGTATGGGAAGCCCGATGCGCCAGAGTTGTT
TCTGAAACATGGCAAAGGTAGCGTTGCCAATGATGTTACAGATGAGATGGTCAGACTAAACTGGCTGACG
GAATTTATGCCTCTTCCGACCATCAAGCATTTTATCCGTACTCCTGATGATGCATGGTTACTCACCACTG
CGATCCCCGGAAAAACAGCATTCCAGGTATTAGAAGAATATCCTGATTCAGGTGAAAATATTGTTGATGC
GCTGGCAGTGTTCCTGCGCCGGTTGCATTCGATTCCTGTTTGTAATTGTCCTTTTAACAGCGATCGCGTA
TTTCGTCTCGCTCAGGCGCAATCACGAATGAATAACGGTTTGGTTGATGCGAGTGATTTTGATGACGAGC
GTAATGGCTGGCCTGTTGAACAAGTCTGGAAAGAAATGCATAAACTTTTGCCATTCTCACCGGATTCAGT
CGTCACTCATGGTGATTTCTCACTTGATAACCTTATTTTTGACGAGGGGAAATTAATAGGTTGTATTGAT
GTTGGACGAGTCGGAATCGCAGACCGATACCAGGATCTTGCCATCCTATGGAACTGCCTCGGTGAGTTTT
CTCCTTCATTACAGAAACGGCTTTTTCAAAAATATGGTATTGATAATCCTGATATGAATAAATTGCAGTT
TCATTTGATGCTCGATGAGTTTTTCTAATCAGAATTGGTTAATTGGTTGTAACACTGGCAGAGCATTACG
CTGACTTGACGGGACGGCGCAAGCTCATGACCAAAATCCCTTAACGTGAGTTACGCGTCGTTCCACTGAG
CGTCAGAGGTATCACTAGTATTACAGAGGTAAGTTATAACAGTCGCCTAACCC
