>Addgene plasmid #103206 | LSB-hsa-miR-129-2-3p | depositor partial sequence | sequence record 195462 | hsa-miR-129-2-3p target
ATGCTTTTTGGGGTAAGGGCTT
