>Addgene plasmid #103206 | LSB-hsa-miR-129-2-3p | addgene partial sequence | sequence record 255654 | mKate2-F 5'-ACCCGCTAAGAACCTCAAGA-3'
GGCCGACAAAGAGACATACGTCGAGCAGCACGAGGTGGCTGTGGCCAGATACTGCGACCTCCCTAGCAAA
CTGGGGCACAAACTTAATTGAGAATTCTACCACCCAGCTTTCTTGTACAAAGTGGTACGTCTCAAGACCA
GAGGTCTCTGCTTGGTGTTGGATGCTTTTTGGGGTAAGGGCTTATGCTTTTTGGGGTAAGGGCTTATGCT
TTTTGGGGTAAGGGCTTATGCTTTTTGGGGTAAGGGCTTCAACCAGAAGAGACCTGTGCTTCACTCCTCA
GGTGCAGGCTGCCTATCAGAAGGTGGTGGCTGGTGTGGCCAATGCCCTGGCTCACAAATACCACTGAGAT
CTTTTTCCCTCTGCCAAAAATTATGGGGACATCATGAAGCCCCTTGAGCATCTGACTTCTGGCTAATAAA
GGAAATTTATTTTCATTGCAATAGTGTGTTGGAATTTTTTGTGTCTCTCACTCGGAAGGACATATGG
